Addgene plasmid #173289: RVD-CA6
Purpose: One-step assembly of custom RVD arrays to construct DdCBE, TALE, etc.
Depositing lab: Bin Shen. Depositing organization: Nanjing Medical University. Publication: Precision modeling of mitochondrial diseases in zebrafish via DdCBE-mediated mtDNA base editing. Guo J, Zhang X, Chen X, Sun H, Dai Y, Wang J, Qian X, Tan L, Lou X, Shen B. Cell Discov. 2021 Sep 3;7(1):78. doi: 10.1038/s41421-021-00307-9. PubMed 34480028.
Backbone
  Vector backbone: TetR T vector
  Vector type: Unspecified
Growth in bacteria
  Bacterial resistance: Tetracycline, 10 μg/mL
  Growth temperature: 37°C
  Growth strain: DH5alpha
  Copy number: High Copy
Gene/Insert
  Gene/Insert name: HD-NI dimer RVD at Position6
  Species: Synthetic
  Mutation: no
  Cloning method: Restriction Enzyme; 5′ cloning site Unknown (unknown if destroyed)
Terms and licenses: Academic/Nonprofit Terms; Industry Terms: Not Available to Industry
Depositor comments: RVD is inserted into TA site of TetR T vector
How to cite: RVD-CA6 was a gift from Bin Shen (Addgene plasmid # 173289 ; http://n2t.net/addgene:173289 ; RRID:Addgene_173289)
