[The description below was written by a language model from this plasmid's Addgene catalogue record and pLannotate feature annotations shown in this document.]
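Description:
RVD-CA6 is a small (about 2.6 kb) bacterial module plasmid from a library designed for one-step assembly of custom TALE repeat arrays. It is built on a "TetR T vector" backbone, a TA-cloning plasmid; the catalogue does not specify a vector type. It is propagated in E. coli at high copy number through a ColE1/pUC-type origin of replication. Selection is by tetracycline, conferred by the TcR efflux protein gene driven by its native tet promoter. The annotation also picks up a short RSF origin fragment, a short kanamycin-resistance gene fragment and a T7 promoter. The two fragments appear to be non-functional backbone remnants, and the record assigns no role to the T7 promoter.

The payload is a synthetic dimer of two TALE repeat units carrying the repeat-variable diresidues HD and NI, designated for position 6 of the array and inserted at the TA cloning site of the vector. In the standard TALE code HD recognises cytosine and NI recognises adenine, which fits the "CA" in the name. The insert itself is not annotated in the feature table; by elimination it probably sits in the unannotated stretch between the T7 promoter and the origin. The record does not state the flanking restriction sites or the overhangs used for assembly.

The plasmid has no expression function of its own. It serves as a donor of a pre-made two-repeat block that is combined with modules for other positions to build a DNA-binding array of chosen specificity. Such arrays are used to construct TALE-based tools, notably DdCBEs, the TALE-guided cytosine base editors used to edit mitochondrial DNA. The associated work applied them to model mitochondrial diseases in zebrafish.
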