Features (pLannotate 1.2.2; 6 found; start..end, strand, type, name):
    481..520     -  rep_origin     RSF ori (fragment): Plasmids containing the RSF 1030 origin of replication can be propagated in E. coli cells that contain additional plasmids with compatible origins.
    536..564     +  promoter       tet promoter: E. coli promoter for tetracycline efflux protein gene
    612..1802    +  CDS            TcR: tetracycline efflux protein; tet; confers resistance to tetracycline
   1900..1974    +  CDS            KanR (fragment): aminoglycoside phosphotransferase; aphA-3; confers resistance to kanamycin
   1977..1995    -  promoter       T7 promoter: promoter for bacteriophage T7 RNA polymerase
   2424..409     +  rep_origin     ori (across the origin): high-copy-number ColE1/pMB1/pBR322/pUC origin of replication
>Addgene plasmid #173289 | RVD-CA6 | addgene full sequence | sequence record 354626 | Addgene NGS Result
CAAGAACTCTGTAGCACCGCCTACATACCTCGCTCTGCTAATCCTGTTACCAGTGGCTGCTGCCAGTGGC
GATAAGTCGTGTCTTACCGGGTTGGACTCAAGACGATAGTTACCGGATAAGGCGCAGCGGTCGGGCTGAA
CGGGGGGTTCGTGCACACAGCCCAGCTTGGAGCGAACGACCTACACCGAACTGAGATACCTACAGCGTGA
GCTATGAGAAAGCGCCACGCTTCCCGAAGGGAGAAAGGCGGACAGGTATCCGGTAAGCGGCAGGGTCGGA
ACAGGAGAGCGCACGAGGGAGCTTCCAGGGGGAAACGCCTGGTATCTTTATAGTCCTGTCGGGTTTCGCC
ACCTCTGACTTGAGCGTCGATTTTTGTGATGCTCGTCAGGGGGGCGGAGCCTATGGAAAAACGCCAGCAA
CGCGGCCTTTTTACGGTTCCTGGCCTTTTGCTGGCCTTTTGCTCACATGTTCTTTCCTGCGTTATCCACA
GAATCAGGGGATAACGCAGGAAAGAACATGAATTAATTCTCATGTTTGACAGCTTATCATCGATTAGCTT
TAATGCGGTAGTTTATCACAGTTAAATTGCTAACGCAGTCAGGCACCGTGTATGAAATCTAACAATGCGC
TCATCGTCATCCTCGGCACCGTCACCCTGGATGCTGTAGGCATAGGCTTGGTTATGCCGGTACTGCCGGG
CCTCTTGCGGGATATCGTCCATTCCGACAGCATCGCCAGTCACTATGGCGTGCTGCTAGCGCTATATGCG
TTGATGCAATTTCTATGCGCACCCGTTCTCGGAGCACTGTCCGACCGCTTTGGCCGCCGCCCAGTCCTGC
TCGCTTCGCTACTTGGAGCCACTATCGACTACGCGATCATGGCGACCACACCCGTCCTGTGGATTCTCTA
CGCCGGACGCATCGTGGCCGGCATCACCGGCGCCACAGGTGCGGTTGCTGGCGCCTATATCGCCGACATC
ACCGATGGGGAAGATCGGGCTCGCCACTTCGGGCTCATGAGCGCTTGTTTCGGCGTGGGTATGGTGGCAG
GCCCCGTGGCCGGGGGACTGTTGGGCGCCATCTCCTTACATGCACCATTCCTTGCGGCGGCGGTGCTCAA
CGGCCTCAACCTACTACTGGGCTGCTTCCTAATGCAGGAGTCGCATAAGGGAGAGCGCCGACCCATGCCC
TTGAGAGCCTTCAACCCAGTCAGCTCCTTCCGGTGGGCGCGGGGCATGACTATCGTCGCCGCACTTATGA
CTGTCTTCTTTATCATGCAACTCGTAGGACAGGTGCCGGCAGCGCTCTGGGTCATTTTCGGCGAGGACCG
CTTTCGCTGGAGCGCGACGATGATCGGCCTGTCGCTTGCGGTATTCGGAATCTTGCACGCCCTCGCTCAA
GCCTTCGTCACTGGTCCCGCCACCAAACGTTTCGGCGAGAAGCAGGCCATTATCGCCGGCATGGCGGCCG
ACGCGCTGGGCTACGTCTTGCTGGCGTTCGCGACGCGAGGCTGGATGGCCTTCCCCATTATGATTCTTCT
CGCTTCCGGCGGCATCGGGATGCCCGCGTTGCAGGCCATGCTGTCCAGGCAGGTAGATGACGACCATCAG
GGACAGCTTCAAGGATCGCTCGCGGCTCTTACCAGCCTAACTTCGATCATTGGACCGCTGATCGTCACGG
CGATTTATGCCGCCTCGGCGAGCACATGGAACGGGTTGGCATGGATTGTAGGCGCCGCCCTATACCTTGT
CTGCCTCCCCGCGTTGCGTCGCGGTGCATGGAGCCGGGCCACCTCGACCTGAATGGAAGCCGGCGGCACC
TCGCTAACGGATTCACCACTCCAAGAATTGGAGCCAATCAATTCTTGCGGAGAACTGTGAATGCGCAAAC
CAACCCTTGATCGGGGAAGAACAGTATGTCGAGCTATTTTTTGACTTACTGGGGATCAAGCCTGATTGGG
AGAAAATAAAATATCCCCTATAGTGAGTCGTATTACATGGTCATAGCTGTTTCCTGGCAGCTCTGGCCCG
TGTCTCAAAATCTCTGATGTTACATTGCACAAGATAAAAATATATCATCATGCCTCCTCTAGACCAAAGC
TGGTCTCGGATTGCTAGTCATGACGGTGGCAAACAGGCTCTTGAAACCGTCCAACGCCTTCTACCAGTTC
TCTGTCAAGCCCACGGACTAACCCCAGCGCAAGTTGTAGCGATTGCTAGTAATATTGGTGGCAAACAGGC
TCTTGAGACGGTTCAGCGCCTCCTTCCAGTTCTCTGTCAAGCCCACGGACTCACCCCAGATCAAGTTGTA
GCGATAGCCTGAGACCATATCTGGTCGAGCCACCCATGACCAAAATCCCTTAACGTGAGTTACGCGTCGT
TCCACTGAGCGTCAGACCCCGTAGAAAAGATCAAAGGATCTTCTTGAGATCCTTTTTTTCTGCGCGTAAT
CTGCTGCTTGCAAACAAAAAAACCACCGCTACCAGCGGTGGTTTGTTTGCCGGATCAAGAGCTACCAACT
CTTTTTCCGAAGGTAACTGGCTTCAGCAGAGCGCAGATACCAAATACTGTTCTTCTAGTGTAGCCGTAGT
TAGGCCACCACTT
