>Addgene plasmid #173289 | RVD-CA6 | depositor partial sequence | sequence record 336244 | RVD flanked by two Bsa I sites
GGTCTCGGATTGCTAGTCATGACGGTGGCAAACAGGCTCTTGAAACCGTCCAACGCCTTCTACCAGTTCT
CTGTCAAGCCCACGGACTAACCCCAGCGCAAGTTGTAGCGATTGCTAGTAATATTGGTGGCAAACAGGCT
CTTGAGACGGTTCAGCGCCTCCTTCCAGTTCTCTGTCAAGCCCACGGACTCACCCCAGATCAAGTTGTAG
CGATAGCCTGAGACC
